Addgene plasmid #25865: pXcX-PRS-EGFP
Depositing lab: Sergey Kasparov. Depositing organization: University of Bristol. Publication: Area-specific differences in transmitter release in central catecholaminergic neurons of spontaneously hypertensive rats. Teschemacher AG, Wang S, Raizada MK, Paton JF, Kasparov S. Hypertension. 2008 Aug . 52(2):351-8. 10.1161/HYPERTENSIONAHA.108.114371 PubMed 18606900.
Backbone
  Vector backbone: pXcX adenoviral shuttle vector
  Backbone size w/o insert (bp): 6937
  Vector type: Mammalian Expression
Growth in bacteria
  Bacterial resistance: Ampicillin, 100 μg/mL
  Growth temperature: 37°C
  Growth strain: DH5alpha
  Copy number: Low Copy
Gene/Insert
  Gene/Insert name: PRS driven enhanced green fluorescent protein
  Species: jellyfish
  Insert size (bp): 985
  Cloning method: Restriction Enzyme; 3′ cloning site NotI (unknown if destroyed)
  Sequencing primers: 5′ N/A
Terms and licenses: Academic/Nonprofit Terms; Industry Terms: Not Available to Industry
How to cite: pXcX-PRS-EGFP was a gift from Sergey Kasparov (Addgene plasmid # 25865 ; http://n2t.net/addgene:25865 ; RRID:Addgene_25865)
