[The description below was written by a language model from this plasmid's Addgene catalogue record and pLannotate feature annotations shown in this document.]
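Description:
pXcX-PRS-EGFP is an adenoviral shuttle plasmid of 7,922 bp, built on the pXcX backbone and catalogued as a mammalian expression vector. It is maintained in E. coli under ampicillin selection (AmpR with its bla promoter). Its bacterial portion is pBR322-like, with a ColE1/pMB1-type origin plus the bom region and the rop gene, which fits the recorded low copy number. A fragment of the tetracycline resistance gene is also detected, but it is truncated and is not listed as a selectable marker.

The payload is a 985 bp cassette described as PRS-driven enhanced green fluorescent protein. The annotation finds the mammalian codon-optimised EGFP coding sequence followed by the bovine growth hormone polyadenylation signal. The PRS promoter is not annotated as a feature. The roughly 265 bp upstream of EGFP is the likely place for it, but the record does not define its composition.

Flanking the cassette are adenovirus serotype 5 sequences. On one side lie the left inverted terminal repeat and the Ψ packaging signal. On the other side is a stretch covering a residual E1B fragment, protein IX and IVa2. This layout is typical of E1-replacement shuttle vectors, where the ITR and packaging signal supply the left end of the viral genome. The pIX/IVa2 region provides homology for recombination with a plasmid carrying the rest of the adenoviral genome, yielding a recombinant, E1-deleted adenovirus.

The associated publication concerns transmitter release in central catecholaminergic neurons of hypertensive rats. This suggests the resulting virus was used to label such neurons fluorescently for identification, although the record does not state this purpose directly.
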