Features (pLannotate 1.2.2; 14 found; start..end, strand, type, name):
    266..985     +  CDS            EGFP: the original enhanced GFP (Yang et al., 1996) mammalian codon-optimized
   1031..1255    +  polyA_signal   bGH poly(A) signal: bovine growth hormone polyadenylation signal
   1380..1530    -  misc_signal    Ad5 Ψ: packaging signal for adenovirus serotype 5
   1618..1720    -  repeat_region  ITR: inverted terminal repeat of human adenovirus serotype 5 inverted
   1826..1930    +  promoter       AmpR promoter: bla
   1931..2791    +  CDS            AmpR: β-lactamase; bla; confers resistance to ampicillin, carbenicillin, and related antibiotics
   2962..3550    +  rep_origin     ori: high-copy-number ColE1/pMB1/pBR322/pUC origin of replication
   3736..3876    -  misc_feature   bom: basis of mobility region from pBR322
   3978..4169    -  CDS            rop: Rop protein, which maintains plasmids at low copy number; rop
   4186..4566    +  CDS            YPB1_ECOLX: Protein predicted: Swiss-Prot protein existence level 4. From Escherichia coli.
   4808..5432    -  CDS            TcR (fragment): tetracycline efflux protein; tet; confers resistance to tetracycline
   5793..7127    +  CDS            IVa2: PKG1_ADE05 - Experimental evidence at protein level: Swiss-Prot protein existence level 1. Component of the packaging machinery which encapsidates the viral DNA into preformed capsids and transcriptional activator of the viral major late promoter (MLP). Binds, along with packaging proteins 2 and 3, to the specific packaging sequence on the left end of viral genomic DNA and displays ATPase activity thereby providing the power stroke of the packaging machinery. The activity of packaging protein IVa2 is stimulated by protein 33K which acts as a terminase. May be the protein that pumps DNA into th
   7193..7612    -  CDS            IX: CAP9_ADE05 - Experimental evidence at protein level: Swiss-Prot protein existence level 1. Structural component of the virion that acts as a cement protein on the capsid exterior and forms triskelion structures consisting of three molecules that stabilize three hexon trimers at the center of each icosahedral facet and fixes the peripentonal hexons. Dispensable for assembly. During virus entry, recruits the anterograde motor kinesin-1 to the capsid docked at the nuclear pore complex thereby subjecting the docked capsid to a pulling force. The resulting tension leads to capsid disruption, disper
   7715..7891    -  CDS            E1B (fragment): E1B55_ADE02 - Experimental evidence at protein level: Swiss-Prot protein existence level 1. Plays a major role to prevent cellular inhibition of viral genome replication. Assembles an SCF-like E3 ubiquitin ligase complex based on the cellular proteins ELOB, ELOC, CUL5 and RBX1, in cooperation with viral E4orf6. This viral RING-type ligase ubiquitinates cellular substrates and targets them to proteasomal degradation: TP53/p53, LIG4, MRE11-RAD50-NBS1 (MRN) complex, ITGA3, DAXX and BLM. Degradation of host TP53/p53 activity is essential for preventing E1A-induced TP53 accumulation that would othe
>Addgene plasmid #25865 | pXcX-PRS-EGFP | depositor full sequence | sequence record 12125 | Author sequence
AGCTTCCGCTAGACAAATGTGATTACCCCCGCTAGACAAATGTGATTACCCGCGCTAGACAAATGTGATT
ACCCCGCTAGACAAATGTGATTACCCCCCGCTAGACAAATGTGATTACCCCCGCTAGACAAATGTGATTA
CCCGCGCTAGACAAATGTGATTACCCCGCTAGACAAATGTGATTACCCCCGACCAGGGCATAAATGGCCA
GGTGGGACCAGAGAGCTCACCCCAGCCGACTCTAGAGGATCCACCGGTCGCCACCATGGTGAGCAAGGGC
GAGGAGCTGTTCACCGGGGTGGTGCCCATCCTGGTCGAGCTGGACGGCGACGTAAACGGCCACAAGTTCA
GCGTGTCCGGCGAGGGCGAGGGCGATGCCACCTACGGCAAGCTGACCCTGAAGTTCATCTGCACCACCGG
CAAGCTGCCCGTGCCCTGGCCCACCCTCGTGACCACCCTGACCTACGGCGTGCAGTGCTTCAGCCGCTAC
CCCGACCACATGAAGCAGCACGACTTCTTCAAGTCCGCCATGCCCGAAGGCTACGTCCAGGAGCGCACCA
TCTTCTTCAAGGACGACGGCAACTACAAGACCCGCGCCGAGGTGAAGTTCGAGGGCGACACCCTGGTGAA
CCGCATCGAGCTGAAGGGCATCGACTTCAAGGAGGACGGCAACATCCTGGGGCACAAGCTGGAGTACAAC
TACAACAGCCACAACGTCTATATCATGGCCGACAAGCAGAAGAACGGCATCAAGGTGAACTTCAAGATCC
GCCACAACATCGAGGACGGCAGCGTGCAGCTCGCCGACCACTACCAGCAGAACACCCCCATCGGCGACGG
CCCCGTGCTGCTGCCCGACAACCACTACCTGAGCACCCAGTCCGCCCTGAGCAAAGACCCCAACGAGAAG
CGCGATCACATGGTCCTGCTGGAGTTCGTGACCGCCGCCGGGATCACTCTCGGCATGGACGAGCTGTACA
AGTAAAGCGGCCGCTCGAGCATGCATCTAGAGCTCGCTGATCAGCCTCGACTGTGCCTTCTAGTTGCCAG
CCATCTGTTGTTTGCCCCTCCCCCGTGCCTTCCTTGACCCTGGAAGGTGCCACTCCCACTGTCCTTTCCT
AATAAAATGAGGAAATTGCATCGCATTGTCTGAGTAGGTGTCATTCTATTCTGGGGGGTGGGGTGGGGCA
GGACAGCAAGGGGGAGGATTGGGAAGACAATAGCAGGCATGCTGGGGATGCGGTGGGCTCTATGGAACCA
GCTAGACTGACTATAATAATAAAACGCCAACTTTGACCCGGAACGCGGAAAACACCTGAGAAAAACACCT
GGGCGAGTCTCCACGTAAACGGTCAAAGTCCCCGCGGCCCTAGACAAATATTACGCGCTATGAGTAACAC
AAAATTATTCAGATTTCACTTCCTCTTATTCAGTTTTCCCGCGAAAATGGCCAAATCTTACTCGGTTACG
CCCAAATTTACTACAACATCCGCCTAAAACCGCGCGAAAATTGTCACTTCCTGTGTACACCGGCGCACAC
CAAAAACGTCACTTTTGCCACATCCGTCGCTTACATGTGTTCCGCCACACTTGCAACATCACACTTCCGC
CACACTACTACGTCACCCGCCCCGTTCCCACGCCCCGCGCCACGTCACAAACTCCACCCCCTCATTATCA
TATTGGCTTCAATCCAAAATAAGGTATATTATTGATGATGAATTCTTGAAGACGAAAGGGCCTCGTGATA
CGCCTATTTTTATAGGTTAATGTCATGATAATAATGGTTTCTTAGACGTCAGGTGGCACTTTTCGGGGAA
ATGTGCGCGGAACCCCTATTTGTTTATTTTTCTAAATACATTCAAATATGTATCCGCTCATGAGACAATA
ACCCTGATAAATGCTTCAATAATATTGAAAAAGGAAGAGTATGAGTATTCAACATTTCCGTGTCGCCCTT
ATTCCCTTTTTTGCGGCATTTTGCCTTCCTGTTTTTGCTCACCCAGAAACGCTGGTGAAAGTAAAAGATG
CTGAAGATCAGTTGGGTGCACGAGTGGGTTACATCGAACTGGATCTCAACAGCGGTAAGATCCTTGAGAG
TTTTCGCCCCGAAGAACGTTTTCCAATGATGAGCACTTTTAAAGTTCTGCTATGTGGCGCGGTATTATCC
CGTGTTGACGCCGGGCAAGAGCAACTCGGTCGCCGCATACACTATTCTCAGAATGACTTGGTTGAGTACT
CACCAGTCACAGAAAAGCATCTTACGGATGGCATGACAGTAAGAGAATTATGCAGTGCTGCCATAACCAT
GAGTGATAACACTGCGGCCAACTTACTTCTGACAACGATCGGAGGACCGAAGGAGCTAACCGCTTTTTTG
CACAACATGGGGGATCATGTAACTCGCCTTGATCGTTGGGAACCGGAGCTGAATGAAGCCATACCAAACG
ACGAGCGTGACACCACGATGCCTGCAGCAATGGCAACAACGTTGCGCAAACTATTAACTGGCGAACTACT
TACTCTAGCTTCCCGGCAACAATTAATAGACTGGATGGAGGCGGATAAAGTTGCAGGACCACTTCTGCGC
TCGGCCCTTCCGGCTGGCTGGTTTATTGCTGATAAATCTGGAGCCGGTGAGCGTGGGTCTCGCGGTATCA
TTGCAGCACTGGGGCCAGATGGTAAGCCCTCCCGTATCGTAGTTATCTACACGACGGGGAGTCAGGCAAC
TATGGATGAACGAAATAGACAGATCGCTGAGATAGGTGCCTCACTGATTAAGCATTGGTAACTGTCAGAC
CAAGTTTACTCATATATACTTTAGATTGATTTAAAACTTCATTTTTAATTTAAAAGGATCTAGGTGAAGA
TCCTTTTTGATAATCTCATGACCAAAATCCCTTAACGTGAGTTTTCGTTCCACTGAGCGTCAGACCCCGT
AGAAAAGATCAAAGGATCTTCTTGAGATCCTTTTTTTCTGCGCGTAATCTGCTGCTTGCAAACAAAAAAA
CCACCGCTACCAGCGGTGGTTTGTTTGCCGGATCAAGAGCTACCAACTCTTTTTCCGAAGGTAACTGGCT
TCAGCAGAGCGCAGATACCAAATACTGTCCTTCTAGTGTAGCCGTAGTTAGGCCACCACTTCAAGAACTC
TGTAGCACCGCCTACATACCTCGCTCTGCTAATCCTGTTACCAGTGGCTGCTGCCAGTGGCGATAAGTCG
TGTCTTACCGGGTTGGACTCAAGACGATAGTTACCGGATAAGGCGCAGCGGTCGGGCTGAACGGGGGGTT
CGTGCACACAGCCCAGCTTGGAGCGAACGACCTACACCGAACTGAGATACCTACAGCGTGAGCTATGAGA
AAGCGCCACGCTTCCCGAAGGGAGAAAGGCGGACAGGTATCCGGTAAGCGGCAGGGTCGGAACAGGAGAG
CGCACGAGGGAGCTTCCAGGGGGAAACGCCTGGTATCTTTATAGTCCTGTCGGGTTTCGCCACCTCTGAC
TTGAGCGTCGATTTTTGTGATGCTCGTCAGGGGGGCGGAGCCTATGGAAAAACGCCAGCAACGCGGCCTT
TTTACGGTTCCTGGCCTTTTGCTGGCCTTTTGCTCACATGTTCTTTCCTGCGTTATCCCCTGATTCTGTG
GATAACCGTATTACCGCCTTTGAGTGAGCTGATACCGCTCGCCGCAGCCGAACGACCGAGCGCAGCGAGT
CAGTGAGCGAGGAAGCGGAAGAGCGCCTGATGCGGTATTTTCTCCTTACGCATCTGTGCGGTATTTCACA
CCGCATATGGTGCACTCTCAGTACAATCTGCTCTGATGCCGCATAGTTAAGCCAGTATACACTCCGCTAT
CGCTACGTGACTGGGTCATGGCTGCGCCCCGACACCCGCCAACACCCGCTGACGCGCCCTGACGGGCTTG
TCTGCTCCCGGCATCCGCTTACAGACAAGCTGTGACCGTCTCCGGGAGCTGCATGTGTCAGAGGTTTTCA
CCGTCATCACCGAAACGCGCGAGGCAGCTGCGGTAAAGCTCATCAGCGTGGTCGTGAAGCGATTCACAGA
TGTCTGCCTGTTCATCCGCGTCCAGCTCGTTGAGTTTCTCCAGAAGCGTTAATGTCTGGCTTCTGATAAA
GCGGGCCATGTTAAGGGCGGTTTTTTCCTGTTTGGTCACTGATGCCTCCGTGTAAGGGGGATTTCTGTTC
ATGGGGGTAATGATACCGATGAAACGAGAGAGGATGCTCACGATACGGGTTACTGATGATGAACATGCCC
GGTTACTGGAACGTTGTGAGGGTAAACAACTGGCGGTATGGATGCGGCGGGACCAGAGAAAAATCACTCA
GGGTCAATGCCAGCGCTTCGTTAATACAGATGTAGGTGTTCCACAGGGTAGCCAGCAGCATCCTGCGATG
CAGATCCGGAACATAATGGTGCAGGGCGCTGACTTCCGCGTTTCCAGACTTTACGAAACACGGAAACCGA
AGACCATTCATGTTGTTGCTCAGGTCGCAGACGTTTTGCAGCAGCAGTCGCTTCACGTTCGCTCGCGTAT
CGGTGATTCATTCTGCTAACCAGTAAGGCAACCCCGCCAGCCTAGCCGGGTCCTCAACGACAGGAGCACG
ATCATGCGCACCCGTGGCCAGGACCCAACGCTGCCCGAGATGCGCCGCGTGCGGCTGCTGGAGATGGCGG
ACGCGATGGATATGTTCTGCCAAGGGTTGGTTTGCGCATTCACAGTTCTCCGCAAGAATTGATTGGCTCC
AATTCTTGGAGTGGTGAATCCGTTAGCGAGGTGCCGCCGGCTTCCATTCAGGTCGAGGTGGCCCGGCTCC
ATGCACCGCGACGCAACGCGGGGAGGCAGACAAGGTATAGGGCGGCGCCTACAATCCATGCCAACCCGTT
CCATGTGCTCGCCGAGGCGGCATAAATCGCCGTGACGATCAGCGGTCCAGTGATCGAAGTTAGGCTGGTA
AGAGCCGCGAGCGATCCTTGAAGCTGTCCCTGATGGTCGTCATCTACCTGCCTGGACAGCATGGCCTGCA
ACGCGGGCATCCCGATGCCGCCGGAAGCGAGAAGAATCATAATGGGGAAGGCCATCCAGCCTCGCGTCGC
GAACGCCAGCAAGACGTAGCCCAGCGCGTCGGCCGCCATGCCGGCGATAATGGCCTGCTTCTCGCCGAAA
CGTTTGGTGGCGGGACCAGTGACGAAGGCTTGAGCGAGGGCGTGCAAGATTCCGAATACCGCAAGCGACA
GGCCGATCATCGTCGCGCTCCAGCGAAAGCGGTCCTCGCCGAAAATGACCCAGAGCGCTGCCGGCACCTG
TCCTACGAGTTGCATGATAAAGAAGACAGTCATAAGTGCGGCGACGATAGTCATGCCCCGCGCCCACCGG
AAGGAGCTGACTGGGTTGAAGGCTCTCAAGGGCATCGGTCGAGGACAGGCCTCTCAAGTCTGTATACGGG
GACACGGACAGCCTTTTCGTCACCGAGCGTGGACACCGGCTCATGGAAACCAGAGGTAAGAAACGCATCA
AAAAGCATGGGGGAAACCTGGTTTTTGACCCCGAACGGCCAGAGCTCACCTGGCTCGTGGAATGCGAGAC
CGTCTGCGGGGCCTGCGGCGCGGATGCCTACTCCCCGGAATCGGTATTTCTCGCGCCCAAGCTCTACGCC
CTCAAAAGTCTGCACTGCCCCTCGTGCGGCGCCTCCTCCAAGGGCAAGCTGCGCGCCAAGGGCCACGCCG
CGGAGGGGCTGGACTATGACACCATGGTCAAATGCTACCTGGCCGACGCGCAGGGCGAAGACCGGCAGCG
CTTCAGCACCAGCAGGACCAGCCTCAAGCGCACCCTGGCCAGCGCGCAGCCCGGAGCGCACCCCTTCACC
GTGACCCAGACTACGCTGACGAGGACCCTGCGCCCGTGGAAAGACATGACCCTGGCCCGTCTGGACGAGC
ACCGACTACTGCCGTACAGCGAAAGCCGCCCCAACCCGCGAAACGAGGAGATATGCTGGATCGAGATGCC
GTAGAGCAGGTGACCGAGCTGTGGGACCGCCTGGAACTGCTTGGTCAAACGCTCAAAAGCATGCCTACGG
CGGACGGTCTCAAACCGTTGAAAAACTTTGCTTCCTTGCAAGAACTGCTATCGCTGGGCGGCGAGCGCCT
TCTGGCGGATTTGGTCAGGGAAAACATGCGAGTCAGGGACATGCTTAACGAAGTGGCCCCCCTGCTCAGG
GATGACGGCAGCTGCAGCTCTCTTAACTACCAGTTGCACCCGGTAATAGGTGTGATTTACGGGCCCACCG
GCTGCGGTAAGTCGCAGCTGCTCAGGAACCTGCTTTCTTCCCAGCTGATCTCCCCTACCCCGGAAACCGT
TTTCTTCATCGCCCCGCAGGTAGACATGATCCCCCCATCTGAACTCAAAGCGTGGGAAATGCAAATCTGT
GAGGGTAACTACGCCCCTGGGCCGGATGGAACCATTATACCGCAGTCTGGCACCCTCCGCCCGCGCTTTG
TAAAAATGGCCTATGACGATCTCATCCTGGAACACAACTATGACGTTAGTGATCCCAGAAATATCTTCGC
CCAGGCCGCCGCCCGTGGGCCCATTGCCATCATTATGGACGAATGCATGGAAAATCTTGGAGGTCACAAG
GGCGTCTCCAAGTTCTTCCACGCATTTCCTTCTAAGCTACATGACAAATTTCCCAAGTGCACCGGATACA
CTGTGCTGGTGGTTCTGCACAACATGAATCCCCGGAGGGATATGGCTGGGAACATAGCCAACCTAAAAAT
ACAGTCCAAGATGCATCTCATATCCCCACGTATGCACCCATCCCAGCTTAACCGCTTTGTAAACACTTAC
ACCAAGGGCCTGCCCCTGGCAATCAGCTTGCTACTGAAAGACATTTTTAGGCACCACGCCCAGCGCTCCT
GCTACGACTGGATCATCTACAACACCACCCCGCAGCATGAAGCTCTGCAGTGGTGCTACCTCCACCCCAG
AGACGGGCTTATGCCCATGTATCTGAACATCCAGAGTCACCTTTACCACGTCCTGGAAAAAATACACAGG
ACCCTCAACGACCGAGACCGCTGGTCCCGGGCCTACCGCGCGCGCAAAACCCCTAAATAAAGACAGCAAG
ACACTTGCTTGATCCAAATCCAAACAGAGTCTGGTTTTTTATTTATGTTTTAAACCGCATTGGGAGGGGA
GGAAGCCTTCAGGGCAGAAACCTGCTGGCGCAGATCCAACAGCTGCTGAGAAACGACATTAAGTTCCCGG
GTCAAAGAATCCAATTGTGCCAAAAGAGCCGTCAACTTGTCATCGCGGGCGGATGAACGGGAAGCTGCAC
TGCTTGCAAGCGGGCTCAGGAAAGCAAAGTCAGTCACAATCCCGCGGGCGGTGGCTGCAGCGGCTGAAGC
GGCGGCGGAGGCTGCAGTCTCCAACGGCGTTCCAGACACGGTCTCGTAGGTCAAGGTAGTAGAGTTTGCG
GGCAGGACGGGGCGACCATCAATGCTGGAGCCCATCACATTCTGACGCACCCCGGCCCATGGGGGCATGC
GCGTTGTCAAATATGAGCTCACAATGCTTCCATCAAACGAGTTGGTGCTCATGGCGGCGGCGGCTGCTGC
AAAACAGATACAAAACTACATAAGACCCCCACCTTATATATTCTTTCCCACCCTTAAGCCACGCCCACAC
ATTTCAGTACCTCAATCTGTATCTTCATCGCTAGAGCCAAACTCAGCGCGGGTGCAGGCCAGCACCAAGT
GATCGGGCCTCAGCTCCTCGGTCACATCCAGCATCACAGGCTGGTTCCTAATATGTTTACCGCCACACTC
GCAGGGTCTGCACCTGGTGCGGGTCTCATCGTACCTCAGCACCTTCCAGATCNTCTAGCGATGTACGGGC
CAGATATACGCG
