>Addgene plasmid #25865 | pXcX-PRS-EGFP | addgene partial sequence | sequence record 30440 | 25865 with BGH-rev
CGAGCGGCCGCTTTACTTGTACAGCTCGTCCATGCCGAGAGTGATCCCGGCGGCGGTCACGAACTCCAGC
AGGACCATGTGATCGCGCTTCTCGTTGGGGTCTTTGCTCAGGGCGGACTGGGTGCTCAGGTAGTGGTTGT
CGGGCAGCAGCACGGGGCCGTCGCCGATGGGGGTGTTCTGCTGGTAGTGGTCGGCGAGCTGCACGCTGCC
GTCCTCGATGTTGTGGCGGATCTTGAAGTTCACCTTGATGCCGTTCTTCTGCTTGTCGGCCATGATATAG
ACGTTGTGGCTGTTGTAGTTGTACTCCAGCTTGTGCCCCAGGATGTTGCCGTCCTCCTTGAAGTCGATGC
CCTTCAGCTCGATGCGGTTCACCAGGGTGTCGCCCTCGAACTTCACCTCGGCGCGGGTCTTGTAGTTGCC
GTCGTCCTTGAAGAAGATGGTGCGCTCCTGGACGTAGCCTTCGGGCATGGCGGACTTGAAGAAGTCGTGC
TGCTTCATGTGGTCGGGGTAGCGGCTGAAGCACTGCACGCCGTAGGTCAGGGTGGTCACGAGGGTGGGCC
AGGGCACGGGCAGCTTGCCGGTGGTGCAGATGAACTTCAGGGTCAGCTTGCCGTAGGTGGCATCGCCCTC
GCCCTCGCCGGACACGCTGAACTTGTGGCCGTTTACGTCGCCGTCCAGCTCGACCAGGATGGGCACCACC
CCGGTGAACAGCTCCTCGCCCTTGCTCACCATGGTGGCGACCGGTGGATCCTCTAGAGTCGGCTGGGGTG
AGCTCTCTGGTCCCACCTGGCCATTTATGCCCTGGTCGGGGGTAATCACATTTGTCTAGCGGGGTAATCA
CATTTGTCTAGCGCGGGTAATCACATTTGTCTAGCGGGGGTAATCACATTTGTCTAGCGGGGGGTAATCA
CATTTGTCTAGCGGGT
